>Addgene plasmid #245650 | pICSL12080 | addgene full sequence | sequence record 495475 | Addgene NGS Result
TTGAGATCCTTTTTTTCTGCGCGTAATCTGCTGCTTGCAAACAAAAAAACCACCGCTACCAGCGGTGGTT
TGTTTGCCGGATCAAGAGCTACCAACTCTTTTTCCGAAGGTAACTGGCTTCAGCAGAGCGCAGATACCAA
ATACTGTTCTTCTAGTGTAGCCGTAGTTAGGCCACCACTTCAAGAACTCTGTAGCACCGCCTACATACCT
CGCTCTGCTAATCCTGTTACCAGTGGCTGCTGCCAGTGGCGATAAGTCGTGTCTTACCGGGTTGGACTCA
AGACGATAGTTACCGGATAAGGCGCAGCGGTCGGGCTGAACGGGGGGTTCGTGCACACAGCCCAGCTTGG
AGCGAACGACCTACACCGAACTGAGATACCTACAGCGTGAGCTATGAGAAAGCGCCACGCTTCCCGAAGG
GAGAAAGGCGGACAGGTATCCGGTAAGCGGCAGGGTCGGAACAGGAGAGCGCACGAGGGAGCTTCCAGGG
GGAAACGCCTGGTATCTTTATAGTCCTGTCGGGTTTCGCCACCTCTGACTTGAGCGTCGATTTTTGTGAT
GCTCGTCAGGGGGGCGGAGCCTATGGAAAAACGCCAGCAACGCGGCCTTTTTACGGTTCCTGGCCTTTTG
CTGGCCTTTTGCTCACATGTTCTTTCCTGCGTTATCCCCTGATTCTGTGGATAACCGTATTACCGCCTTT
GAGTGAGCTGATACCGCTCGCCGCAGCCGAACGACCGAGCGCAGCGAGTCAGTGAGCGAGGAAGCGGAAG
AGCGCCCAATACGCAAACCGCCTCTCCCCGCGCGTTGGCCGATTCATTAATCACTCTGTGGTCTCAGGAG
GAATAAAAGCATTTGCGTTTGGTTTATCATTGCGTTTATACAAGGACAGAGATCCACTGAGCTGGAATAG
CTTAAAACCATTATCAGAACAAAATAAACCATTTTTTGTTAAGAATCAGAGCATAGTAAACAACAGAAAC
AACCTAAGAGAGGTAACTTGTCCAAGAAGATAGCTAATTATATCTATTTTATAAAAGTTATCATAGTTTG
TAAGTCACAAAAGATGCAAATAACAGAGAAACTAGGAGACTTGAGAATATACATTCTTGTATATTTGTAT
TCGAGATTGTGAAAATTTGACCATAAGTTTAAATTCTTAAAAAGATATATCTGATCTAGGTGATGGTTAT
AGACTGTAATTTTACCACATGTTTAATGATGGATAGTGACACACATGACACATCGACAACACTATAGCAT
CTTATTTAGATTACAACATGAAATTTTTCTGTAATACATGTCTTTGTACATAATTTAAAAGTAATTCCTA
AGAAATATATTTATACAAGGAGTTTAAAGAAAACATAGCATAAAGTTCAATGAGTAGTAAAAACCATATA
CAGTATATAGCATAAAGTTCAATGAGTTTATTACAAAAGCATTGGTTCACTTTCTGTAACACGACGTTAA
ACCTTCGTCTCCAATAGGAGCGCTACTGATTCAACATGCCAATATATACTAAATACGTTTCTACAGTCAA
ATGCTTTAACGTTTCATGATTAAGTGACTATTTACCGTCAATCCTTTCCCATTCCTCCCACTAATCCAAC
TTTTTAATTACTCTTAAATCACCACTAAGCTAGTAACGCCTATCATGAATTAGCTCTACTAAATCTAGCA
ACCTTTCAAATTTGCAGTATTGCAGGTGTCTCTGTGTCTTTAAAATAGTTGCCTTATGATTTCTTCGGTT
TCAAGATGATCAAATAGTTATAGATTTCATGCTCACACATGCTCATTAGATGTGTACATACTTTACTTAC
CCAAATCTATTTTCTCGCAAAGATTTTGATGGTAAAGCTGATTTGGTTCTATTGAACTAAATCAAACGAG
TTTCAGACTGAGTGATTCTAATCCGGCCCATTAGCCCCTAAACAGACCCACTAATTACGCAGCTTTTAAT
AGAGTAATTACACCTAGTTTACCCACTAAACCACTAAGCACTAATTATCTCACAATCTAATGAGCTTCCC
TCGTAATTACTTGGGCTTTCACTCTACCATTTATTTGTAACAGTCAAGTCTCTACTGTCTCTATATAAAC
TCTCTAAAGTTAACACACAATTCTCATCACAAACAAATCAACCAAAGCAACTTCTACTCTTTCTTCTTTC
GACCTTATCAATCTGTTGAGAAATCTAGAATGTGAGACCACGAAGTGGCTCTTCAGTGGACGAAAGGGCC
TCGTGATACGCCTATTTTTATAGGTTAATGTCATGATAATAATGGTTTCTTAGACGTCAGGTGGCACTTT
TCGGGGAAATGTGCGCGGAACCCCTATTTGTTTATTTTTCTAAATACATTCAAATATGTATCCGCTCATG
AGACAATAACCCTGATAAATGCTTCAATAATATTGAAAAAGGAAGAGTATGCGCTCACGCAACTGGTCCA
GAACCTTGACCGAACGCAGCGGTGGTAACGGCGCAGTGGCGGTTTTCATGGCTTGTTATGACTGTTTTTT
TTTGGGGTACAGTCTATGCCTCGGGCATCCAAGCAGCAAGCGCGTTACGCCGTGGGTCGATGTTTGATGT
TATGGAGCAGCAACGATGTTACGCAGCAGGGCAGTCGCCCTAAAACAAAGTTAAACATCATGAGGGAAGC
GGTGATCGCCGAAGTATCGACTCAACTATCAGAGGTAGTTGGCGTCATCGAGCGCCATCTCGAACCGACG
TTGCTGGCCGTACATTTGTACGGCTCCGCAGTGGATGGCGGCCTGAAGCCACACAGCGATATTGATTTGC
TGGTTACGGTGACCGTAAGGCTTGATGAAACAACGCGGCGAGCTTTGATCAACGACCTTTTGGAAACTTC
GGCTTCCCCTGGAGAGAGCGAGATTCTCCGCGCTGTAGAAGTCACCATTGTTGTGCACGACGACATCATT
CCGTGGCGTTATCCAGCTAAGCGCGAACTGCAATTTGGAGAATGGCAGCGCAATGACATTCTTGCAGGTA
TCTTCGAGCCAGCCACGATCGACATTGATCTGGCTATCTTGCTGACAAAAGCAAGAGAACATAGCGTTGC
CTTGGTAGGTCCAGCGGCGGAGGAACTCTTTGATCCGGTTCCTGAACAGGATCTATTTGAGGCGCTAAAT
GAAACCTTAACGCTATGGAACTCGCCGCCCGACTGGGCTGGCGATGAGCGAAATGTAGTGCTTACGTTGT
CCCGCATTTGGTACAGCGCAGTAACCGGCAAAATCGCGCCGAAGGATGTCGCTGCCGACTGGGCAATGGA
GCGCCTGCCGGCCCAGTATCAGCCCGTCATACTTGAAGCTAGACAGGCTTATCTTGGACAAGAAGAAGAT
CGCTTGGCCTCGCGCGCAGATCAGTTGGAAGAATTTGTCCATTACGTAAAAGGCGAGATCACCAAGGTAG
TCGGCAAATAACTGTCAGACCAAGTTTACTCATATATACTTTAGATTGATTTAAAACTTCATTTTTAATT
TAAAAGGATCTAGGTGAAGATCCTTTTTGATAATCTCATGACCAAAATCCCTTAACGTGAGTTTTCGTTC
CACTGAGCGTCAGACCCCGTAGAAAAGATCAAAGGATCTTC
Features (pLannotate 1.2.2; 6 found; start..end, strand, type, name):
      1..589     +  rep_origin     ori: high-copy-number ColE1/pMB1/pBR322/pUC origin of replication
    772..821     +  CDS            lacI (fragment): lac repressor; lacI; The lac repressor binds to the lac operator to inhibit transcription in E. coli. This inhibition can be relieved by adding lactose or isopropyl-β-D-thiogalactopyranoside (IPTG).
   2324..2428    +  promoter       AmpR promoter: bla
   2419..2499    -  CDS            int (fragment): INT2_ECOLX - Protein inferred from homology: Swiss-Prot protein existence level 3. Putative integrase believed to be involved in the insertion of antibiotic resistance genes into plasmids and transposons. From Escherichia coli.
   2587..2643    +  CDS            GmR (fragment): gentamycin acetyltransferase; aacC1; confers resistance to gentamycin
   2650..3438    +  CDS            aadA: S3AD_ECOLX - Experimental evidence at protein level: Swiss-Prot protein existence level 1. Mediates bacterial resistance to the antibiotics streptomycin and spectinomycin. From Escherichia coli.
