[The description below was written by a language model from this plasmid's Addgene catalogue record and pLannotate feature annotations shown in this document.]
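Description:
pICSL12080 is a Level 0 Golden Gate (MoClo syntax) part plasmid built on the pICH41295 backbone, a small synthetic-biology acceptor of about 2.2 kb used for promoter plus 5′ untranslated region modules. It is maintained in E. coli at high copy through a ColE1/pUC-type origin of replication and is selected with spectinomycin. Resistance comes from an aadA aminoglycoside adenylyltransferase gene lying downstream of an annotated bla-type (AmpR) promoter. The short fragments annotated as lacI, integrase and gentamicin acetyltransferase appear to be backbone or resistance-cassette remnants rather than functional genes.

The payload is a synthetic insert of roughly 1.36 kb named the EC1.2-EN-EC1.1 enhancer fusion promoter, which by its name joins an EC1.2 enhancer element to an EC1.1 promoter. The automated feature table does not annotate the insert, which presumably occupies the unannotated stretch between the lacI fragment and the resistance cassette. The total sequenced length of about 3.6 kb agrees with backbone plus insert. Internal BsaI and BpiI recognition sites were removed by point mutation so that the part is compatible with Type IIS assembly. The part is defined by GGAG and AATG fusion overhangs, the standard MoClo positions for a promoter plus 5′ UTR unit that joins directly onto a coding sequence at its start codon.

The module is meant to be combined in one-pot Golden Gate reactions with coding sequence and terminator parts to build Level 1 transcription units. The record does not state the target organism or the expression pattern, nor any specific downstream application.
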