Addgene plasmid #245650: pICSL12080
Purpose: Level 0 Golden Gate part EC1.2-EN-EC1.1 Enhancer Fusion promoter, GGAG - AATG
Depositing lab: Tom Lawrenson & Mark Youles. Depositing organization: John Innes Centre.
Backbone
  Vector backbone: pICH41295
  Backbone size w/o insert (bp): 2249
  Vector type: Synthetic Biology
Growth in bacteria
  Bacterial resistance: Spectinomycin, 50 μg/mL
  Growth temperature: 37°C
  Growth strain: DH5alpha
  Copy number: High Copy
Gene/Insert
  Gene/Insert name: EC1.2-EN-EC1.1 Enhancer Fusion promoter
  Species: Synthetic
  Insert size (bp): 1362
  Mutation: BsaI/BpiI sites removed by point-mutation
  Cloning method: Restriction Enzyme; 5′ cloning site BsaI (destroyed during cloning); 3′ cloning site BsaI (destroyed during cloning)
  Sequencing primers: 5′ TCACATGTTCTTTCCTGCG; 3′ GTCTCATGAGCGGATACATATTTGAATG
Terms and licenses: Academic/Nonprofit Terms; Industry Terms: Not Available to Industry
Depositor comments: Level 0 promoter + 5' untranslated region module used for GoldenGate assemblies using the MoClo overhang syntax
How to cite: pICSL12080 was a gift from Tom Lawrenson & Mark Youles (Addgene plasmid # 245650 ; http://n2t.net/addgene:245650 ; RRID:Addgene_245650)
